Addgene plasmid #174662: pCH6 - pBait-ChiX
Purpose: arabinose-induced synthesis of a hybrid RNA containing a single MS2 hairpin followed by E coli ChiX inserted between XmaI and HindIII sites. Insert can be replaced with RNA bait of interest.
Depositing lab: Katherine Berry. Depositing organization: Mount Holyoke College. Publication: Genetic identification of the functional surface for RNA binding by Escherichia coli ProQ. Pandey S, Gravel CM, Stockert OM, Wang CD, Hegner CL, LeBlanc H, Berry KE. Nucleic Acids Res. 2020 May 7;48(8):4507-4520. doi: 10.1093/nar/gkaa144. PubMed 32170306.
Backbone
  Vector backbone: pCDF and pBAD
  Backbone size w/o insert (bp): 3900
  Total vector size (bp): 3971
  Vector type: Bacterial Expression
Growth in bacteria
  Bacterial resistance: Spectinomycin, 50 μg/mL
  Growth temperature: 37°C
  Growth strain: NEB Stable
  Copy number: Unknown
Gene/Insert
  Gene/Insert name: ChiX
  Species: E. coli
  Insert size (bp): 78
  Promoter: pBad
  Tag / fusion protein: 1xMS2 hairpin
  Cloning method: Restriction Enzyme; 5′ cloning site XmaI (not destroyed); 3′ cloning site HindIII (not destroyed)
  Sequencing primers: 5′ CCGGTAACCCCGCTTATTAAAAGC; 3′ TATCAGACCGCTTCTGCGTTC
Terms and licenses: Academic/Nonprofit Terms; Industry Terms: Not Available to Industry
How to cite: pCH6 - pBait-ChiX was a gift from Katherine Berry (Addgene plasmid # 174662 ; http://n2t.net/addgene:174662 ; RRID:Addgene_174662)
