[The description below was written by a language model from this plasmid's Addgene catalogue record and pLannotate feature annotations shown in this document.]
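Description:
pCH6 (pBait-ChiX) is a 3,971 bp bacterial expression plasmid built from pCDF and pBAD elements and designed to produce a hybrid "bait" RNA in E. coli. It replicates from the CloDF13 (CDF) origin, which is compatible with other common origin classes and so allows the plasmid to be maintained alongside additional plasmids in the same cell. Selection is by spectinomycin, conferred by the aadA aminoglycoside adenylyltransferase gene (SmR), which the annotation places downstream of a bla-type (AmpR) promoter. Short leftover fragments of TcR and lacI, together with a CAP binding site, are annotated between the origin and the regulatory region. These appear to be backbone remnants rather than functional parts.

The payload is an arabinose-inducible RNA cassette. The araC regulator gene is transcribed divergently from the araBAD promoter, so transcription is switched on by L-arabinose. Downstream of the promoter sits a single MS2 stem loop, the hairpin recognised by the bacteriophage MS2 coat protein. It is followed by the E. coli small RNA ChiX, which the feature table labels by its Rfam family name, sroB. The ChiX segment, recorded as a 78 bp insert, lies between XmaI and HindIII sites that are both preserved, so it can be exchanged for any RNA of interest. A 5S rRNA segment and the rrnB T1 and T2 terminators follow the insert and end transcription.

The MS2 hairpin provides a handle for tethering the hybrid RNA through MS2 coat protein. This fits the "bait" designation and the associated study, a genetic analysis of the RNA-binding surface of E. coli ProQ. The record does not describe the partner plasmids or the reporter system.
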