Features (pLannotate 1.2.2; 13 found; start..end, strand, type, name):
    165..956     -  CDS            SmR: aminoglycoside adenylyltransferase (Murphy, 1985); aadA; confers resistance to spectinomycin and streptomycin
    957..1048    -  promoter       AmpR promoter: bla
   1096..1834    -  rep_origin     CloDF13 ori: Plasmids containing the CloDF13 (CDF) origin of replication can be propagated in E. coli cells that contain additional plasmids with compatible origins.
   1931..1995    -  CDS            TcR (fragment): tetracycline efflux protein; tet; confers resistance to tetracycline
   2010..2031    -  protein_bind   CAP binding site: CAP binding activates transcription in the presence of cAMP. E. coli catabolite activator protein
   2044..2138    -  CDS            lacI (fragment): lac repressor; lacI; The lac repressor binds to the lac operator to inhibit transcription in E. coli. This inhibition can be relieved by adding lactose or isopropyl-β-D-thiogalactopyranoside (IPTG).
   2233..3111    -  CDS            araC: L-arabinose regulatory protein; araC
   3138..3416    +  promoter       araBAD promoter: araBAD; promoter of the L-arabinose operon of E. coli; the araC regulatory gene is transcribed in the opposite direction (Guzman et al., 1995)
   3428..3446    +  misc_RNA       MS2 stem loop: stem loop that binds the bacteriophage MS2 coat protein
   3458..3541    +  ncRNA          sroB: Accession: RF00368 - sroB RNA
   3632..3747    +  ncRNA          5S rRNA: Accession: RF00001 - 5S ribosomal RNA
   3751..3837    +  terminator     rrnB T1 terminator: Escherichia coli rrnB; transcription terminator T1 from the E. coli rrnB gene
   3929..3956    +  terminator     rrnB T2 terminator: transcription terminator T2 from the E. coli rrnB gene
>Addgene plasmid #174662 | pCH6 - pBait-ChiX | addgene full sequence | sequence record 361921 | Addgene NGS Result
CCTCAGGCATTTGAGAAGCACACGGTCACACTGCTTCCGGTAGTCAATAAACCGGTAAACCAGCAATAGA
CATAAGCGGCTATTTAACGACCCTGCCCTGAACCGACGACCGGGTCATCGTGGCCGGATCTTGCGGCCCC
TCGGCTTGAACGAATTGTTAGACATTATTTGCCGACTACCTTGGTGATCTCGCCTTTCACGTAGTGGACA
AATTCTTCCAACTGATCTGCGCGCGAGGCCAAGCGATCTTCTTCTTGTCCAAGATAAGCCTGTCTAGCTT
CAAGTATGACGGGCTGATACTGGGCCGGCAGGCGCTCCATTGCCCAGTCGGCAGCGACATCCTTCGGCGC
GATTTTGCCGGTTACTGCGCTGTACCAAATGCGGGACAACGTAAGCACTACATTTCGCTCATCGCCAGCC
CAGTCGGGCGGCGAGTTCCATAGCGTTAAGGTTTCATTTAGCGCCTCAAATAGATCCTGTTCAGGAACCG
GATCAAAGAGTTCCTCCGCCGCTGGACCTACCAAGGCAACGCTATGTTCTCTTGCTTTTGTCAGCAAGAT
AGCCAGATCAATGTCGATCGTGGCTGGCTCGAAGATACCTGCAAGAATGTCATTGCGCTGCCATTCTCCA
AATTGCAGTTCGCGCTTAGCTGGATAACGCCACGGAATGATGTCGTCGTGCACAACAATGGTGACTTCTA
CAGCGCGGAGAATCTCGCTCTCTCCAGGGGAAGCCGAAGTTTCCAAAAGGTCGTTGATCAAAGCTCGCCG
CGTTGTTTCATCAAGCCTTACGGTCACCGTAACCAGCAAATCAATATCACTGTGTGGCTTCAGGCCGCCA
TCCACTGCGGAGCCGTACAAATGTACGGCCAGCAACGTCGGTTCGAGATGGCGCTCGATGACGCCAACTA
CCTCTGATAGTTGAGTCGATACTTCGGCGATCACCGCTTCCCTCATACTCTTCCTTTTTCAATATTATTG
AAGCATTTATCAGGGTTATTGTCTCATGAGCGGATACATATTTGAATGTATTTAGAAAAATAAACAAATA
GCTAGCTCACTCGGTCGCTACGCTCCGGGCGTGAGACTGCGGCGGGCGCTGCGGACACATACAAAGTTAC
CCACAGATTCCGTGGATAAGCAGGGGACTAACATGTGAGGCAAAACAGCAGGGCCGCGCCGGTGGCGTTT
TTCCATAGGCTCCGCCCTCCTGCCAGAGTTCACATAAACAGACGCTTTTCCGGTGCATCTGTGGGAGCCG
TGAGGCTCAACCATGAATCTGACAGTACGGGCGAAACCCGACAGGACTTAAAGATCCCCACCGTTTCCGG
CGGGTCGCTCCCTCTTGCGCTCTCCTGTTCCGACCCTGCCGTTTACCGGATACCTGTTCCGCCTTTCTCC
CTTACGGGAAGTGTGGCGCTTTCTCATAGCTCACACACTGGTATCTCGGCTCGGTGTAGGTCGTTCGCTC
CAAGCTGGGCTGTAAGCAAGAACTCCCCGTTCAGCCCGACTGCTGCGCCTTATCCGGTAACTGTTCACTT
GAGTCCAACCCGGAAAAGCACGGTAAAACGCCACTGGCAGCAGCCATTGGTAACTGGGAGTTCGCAGAGG
ATTTGTTTAGCTAAACACGCGGTTGCTCTTGAAGTGTGCGCCAAAGTCCGGCTACACTGGAAGGACAGAT
TTGGTTGCTGTGCTCTGCGAAAGCCAGTTACCACGGTTAAGCAGTTCCCCAACTGACTTAACCTTCGATC
AAACCACCTCCCCAGGTGGTTTTTTCGTTTACAGGGCAAAAGATTACGCGCAGAAAAAAAGGATCTCAAG
AAGATCCTTTGATCTTTTCTACTGAACCGCTCTAGATTTCAGTGCAATTTATCTCTTCAAATGTAGCACC
TGAAGTCAGCCCCATACGATATAAGTTGTAATTCTCATGTTAGTCATGCCCCGCGCCCACCGGAAGGAGC
TGACTGGGTTGAAGGCTCTCAAGGGCATCGGTCGAGATCCCGGTGCCTAATGAGTGAGCTAACTTACATT
AATTGCGTTGCGCTCACTGCCCGCTTTCCAGTCGGGAAACCTGTCGTGCCAGCTGCATTAATGAATCGGC
CAACGCGCGGGGAGAGGCGGTTTGCGTATTGGGCGCCATCGATGCATAATGTGCCTGTCAAATGGACGAA
GCAGGGATTCTGCAAACCCTATGCTACTCCGTCAAGCCGTCAATTGTCTGATTCGTTACCAATTATGACA
ACTTGACGGCTACATCATTCACTTTTTCTTCACAACCGGCACGGAACTCGCTCGGGCTGGCCCCGGTGCA
TTTTTTAAATACCCGCGAGAAATAGAGTTGATCGTCAAAACCAACATTGCGACCGACGGTGGCGATAGGC
ATCCGGGTGGTGCTCAAAAGCAGCTTCGCCTGGCTGATACGTTGGTCCTCGCGCCAGCTTAAGACGCTAA
TCCCTAACTGCTGGCGGAAAAGATGTGACAGACGCGACGGCGACAAGCAAACATGCTGTGCGACGCTGGC
GATATCAAAATTGCTGTCTGCCAGGTGATCGCTGATGTACTGACAAGCCTCGCGTACCCGATTATCCATC
GGTGGATGGAGCGACTCGTTAATCGCTTCCATGCGCCGCAGTAACAATTGCTCAAGCAGATTTATCGCCA
GCAGCTCCGAATAGCGCCCTTCCCCTTGCCCGGCGTTAATGATTTGCCCAAACAGGTCGCTGAAATGCGG
CTGGTGCGCTTCATCCGGGCGAAAGAACCCCGTATTGGCAAATATTGACGGCCAGTTAAGCCATTCATGC
CAGTAGGCGCGCGGACGAAAGTAAACCCACTGGTGATACCATTCGCGAGCCTCCGGATGACGACCGTAGT
GATGAATCTCTCCTGGCGGGAACAGCAAAATATCACCCGGTCGGCAAACAAATTCTCGTCCCTGATTTTT
CACCACCCCCTGACCGCGAATGGTGAGATTGAGAATATAACCTTTCATTCCCAGCGGTCGGTCGATAAAA
AAATCGAGATAACCGTTGGCCTCAATCGGCGTTAAACCCGCCACCAGATGGGCATTAAACGAGTATCCCG
GCAGCAGGGGATCATTTTGCGCTTCAGCCATACTTTTCATACTCCCGCCATTCAGAGAAGAAACCAATTG
TCCATATTGCATCAGACATTGCCGTCACTGCGTCTTTTACTGGCTCTTCTCGCTAACCAAACCGGTAACC
CCGCTTATTAAAAGCATTCTGTAACAAAGCGGGACCAAAGCCATGACAAAAACGCGTAACAAAAGTGTCT
ATAATCACGGCAGAAAAGTCCACATTGATTATTTGCACGGCGTCACACTTTGCTATGCCATAGCATTTTT
ATCCATAAGATTAGCGGATCCTACCTGACGCTTTTTATCGCAACTCTCTACTGTTTGAATTCAGAAAACA
TGAGGATCACCCATGTCTGCAGCCCGGGACACCGTCGCTTAAAGTGACGGCATAATAATAAAAAAATGAA
ATTCCTCTTTGACGGGCCAATAGCGATATTGGCCATTTTTTTAAGCTTGGCTGTTTTGGCGGATGAGAGA
AGATTTTCAGCCTGATACAGATTAAATCAGAACGCAGAAGCGGTCTGATAAAACAGAATTTGCCTGGCGG
CAGTAGCGCGGTGGTCCCACCTGACCCCATGCCGAACTCAGAAGTGAAACGCCGTAGCGCCGATGGTAGT
GTGGGGTCTCCCCATGCGAGAGTAGGGAACTGCCAGGCATCAAATAAAACGAAAGGCTCAGTCGAAAGAC
TGGGCCTTTCGTTTTATCTGTTGTTTGTCGGTGAACGCTCTCCTGAGTAGGACAAATCCGCCGGGAGCGG
ATTTGAACGTTGCGAAGCAACGGCCCGGAGGGTGGCGGGCAGGACGCCCGCCATAAACTGCCAGGCATCA
AATTAAGCAGAAGGCCATCCTGACGGATGGCCTTTTTGCGTTTCTACAAAC
